Addgene plasmid #157430: pD649-HAsp-LILRA1-COMP5AP-AviTag-9xHis
Purpose: Mammalian expression of cell-surface protein extracellular domain fused to COMP5AP-AviTag-9xHis. Protein is secreted from cells.
Depositing lab: Chris Garcia. Depositing organization: Stanford University. Publication: A Human IgSF Cell-Surface Interactome Reveals a Complex Network of Protein-Protein Interactions. Wojtowicz WM, Vielmetter J, Fernandes RA, Siepe DH, Eastman CL, Chisholm GB, Cox S, Klock H, Anderson PW, Rue SM, Miller JJ, Glaser SM, Bragstad ML, Vance J, Lam AW, Lesley SA, Zinn K, Garcia KC. Cell. 2020 Aug 20;182(4):1027-1043.e17. doi: 10.1016/j.cell.2020.07.025. PubMed 32822567.
Backbone
  Vector backbone: pD649
  Backbone size w/o insert (bp): 7153
  Vector type: Mammalian Expression
Growth in bacteria
  Bacterial resistance: Ampicillin, 100 μg/mL
  Growth temperature: 37°C
  Growth strain: DH5alpha
  Copy number: High Copy
Gene/Insert
  Gene/Insert name: LILRA1 (alt name: LIRA1)
  Species: H. sapiens (human)
  Insert size (bp): 1332
  Entrez Gene: LILRA1 (a.k.a. LIR6, CD85I, LIR-6, MGC126563)
  Promoter: CMV/SP6
  Tag / fusion protein: COMP5AP-AviTag-9xHis (C terminal on backbone)
  Cloning method: Restriction Enzyme; 5′ cloning site GCGGCCGC (not destroyed); 3′ cloning site GGCGCGCC (not destroyed)
  Sequencing primers: 5′ ATTTAGGTGACACTATAG; 3′ CGTCGCACTCCATCACGGTG
Resource information
  A portion of this plasmid was derived from a plasmid made by: synthesis by ThermoFisher
Terms and licenses: Academic/Nonprofit Terms; Industry Terms: Not Available to Industry
Depositor comments: Some plasmids in this collection may have an IS4-like element ISVsa5 family transposase upstream of the CMV promoter.
How to cite: pD649-HAsp-LILRA1-COMP5AP-AviTag-9xHis was a gift from Chris Garcia (Addgene plasmid # 157430 ; http://n2t.net/addgene:157430 ; RRID:Addgene_157430)
