[The description below was written by a language model from this plasmid's Addgene catalogue record and pLannotate feature annotations shown in this document.]
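Description:
pD649-HAsp-LILRA1-COMP5AP-AviTag-9xHis is a mammalian expression plasmid built on the pD649 backbone for producing a secreted, multimerised form of the extracellular domain of human LILRA1 (also known as LIR6/CD85I). It is maintained in E. coli as a high-copy plasmid through a ColE1/pUC-type origin with ampicillin selection (AmpR under its own bla promoter). The sequenced record is 8,485 nt, matching the stated backbone plus a 1,332 bp insert.

Expression is driven by the CMV immediate-early enhancer and promoter, followed by a fragment of CMV intron A. An SP6 promoter lies just upstream of the coding region and could serve for in vitro transcription or as a sequencing primer site. The open reading frame starts with a secretion leader ("HAsp" in the name; the automated annotation matches it only partially, to an IgH signal sequence). The LILRA1 ectodomain follows, cloned between preserved NotI and AscI sites. The annotation tool labels this region as the closely related paralogue LILRA3, which is probably a homology-based call, since the catalogue entry identifies the insert as LILRA1. Downstream, the backbone supplies a rat COMP coiled-coil segment that pentamerises the fusion, human placental alkaline phosphatase as an enzymatic reporter, an AviTag for site-specific biotinylation, and a polyhistidine tag for purification (9xHis by name, annotated as 8xHis). The bGH polyadenylation signal ends the transcript. A separate SV40/EM7-driven cassette with a puromycin resistance gene and an SV40 poly(A) signal could allow selection in mammalian cells.

The high-avidity pentameric AP fusion belongs to a collection made for screening extracellular interactions among human IgSF cell-surface proteins. The depositor notes that some plasmids in this collection may carry an IS4-like transposase upstream of the CMV promoter; none is annotated here.
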