Features (pLannotate 1.2.2; 24 found; start..end, strand, type, name):
    119..143     -  CDS            KanR (fragment): aminoglycoside phosphotransferase; aph(3')-Ia; confers resistance to kanamycin
    254..842     +  rep_origin     ori: high-copy-number ColE1/pMB1/pBR322/pUC origin of replication
   1067..1084    +  terminator     rrnB T2 terminator (fragment): transcription terminator T2 from the E. coli rrnB gene
   1109..1128    -  CDS            lacZα (fragment): LacZα fragment of β-galactosidase; lacZ fragment
   1584..1600    +  protein_bind   lac operator: The lac repressor binds to the lac operator to inhibit transcription in E. coli. This inhibition can be relieved by adding lactose or isopropyl-β-D-thiogalactopyranoside (IPTG). lac repressor encoded by lacI
   1843..2146    +  enhancer       CMV enhancer: human cytomegalovirus immediate early enhancer
   2147..2350    +  promoter       CMV promoter: human cytomegalovirus (CMV) immediate early promoter
   2486..2529    +  intron         CMV intron (fragment): modified intron A from human cytomegalovirus
   2581..2599    +  promoter       SP6 promoter: promoter for bacteriophage SP6 RNA polymerase
   2603..2640    +  CDS            IgH signal sequence (fragment): signal sequence from the mouse immunoglobulin heavy chain variable region
   2710..4008    +  CDS            LILRA3: LIRA3_HUMAN - Also known as ILT6, LIR4. Experimental evidence at protein level: Swiss-Prot protein existence level 1. Acts as soluble receptor for class I MHC antigens. Binds both classical and non-classical HLA class I molecules but with reduced affinities compared to LILRB1 or LILRB2. Binds with high affinity to the surface of monocytes, leading to abolish LPS-induced TNF-alpha production by monocytes. From Homo sapiens (Human).
   4177..4356    +  CDS            Comp (fragment): COMP_RAT - Experimental evidence at protein level: Swiss-Prot protein existence level 1. May play a role in the structural integrity of cartilage via its interaction with other extracellular matrix proteins such as the collagens and fibronectin. Can mediate the interaction of chondrocytes with the cartilage extracellular matrix through interaction with cell surface integrin receptors. Could play a role in the pathogenesis of osteoarthritis. Potent suppressor of apoptosis in both primary chondrocytes and transformed cells. Suppresses apoptosis by blocking the activation of caspase-3 and by indu
   4344..5796    +  CDS            SEAP (fragment): secreted alkaline phosphatase from human placenta The natural enzyme has a C-terminal transmembrane sequence that is replaced by a GPI anchor.
   5821..5862    +  CDS            AviTag™ (fragment): peptide tag that allows for enzymatic biotinylation
   5866..5889    +  CDS            8xHis: 8xHis affinity tag
   6035..6146    +  polyA_signal   bGH poly(A) signal: bovine growth hormone polyadenylation signal
   6147..6255    +  rep_origin     f1 ori (fragment): f1 bacteriophage origin of replication; arrow indicates direction of (+) strand synthesis
   6269..6598    +  promoter       SV40 promoter: SV40 enhancer and early promoter
   6646..6693    +  promoter       EM7 promoter: synthetic bacterial promoter&nbsp
   6712..7311    +  CDS            PuroR (fragment): puromycin N-acetyltransferase; pac from Streptomyces; confers resistance to puromycin
   7321..7446    +  CDS            ble (fragment): BLE_KLEPN - Experimental evidence at protein level: Swiss-Prot protein existence level 1. Binding protein with a strong affinity to the bleomycin family of antibiotics. Binds to CL990; an antimitotic-antibiotic compound. From Klebsiella pneumoniae.
   7441..7562    +  polyA_signal   SV40 poly(A) signal: SV40 polyadenylation signal
   7615..8475    -  CDS            AmpR: β-lactamase; bla; confers resistance to ampicillin, carbenicillin, and related antibiotics
   8478..89      -  promoter       AmpR promoter (fragment) (across the origin): bla
>Addgene plasmid #157430 | pD649-HAsp-LILRA1-COMP5AP-AviTag-9xHis | addgene full sequence | sequence record 474346 | Addgene NGS Result
TTTCAATATTATTGAAGCATTTATCAGGGTTATTGTCTCATGAGCGGATACATATTTGAATGTATTTAGA
AAAATAAACAAATAGGGGTCAGTGTTACAACCAATTAACCAATTCTGAACATTATCGCGAGCCCATTTAT
ACCTGAATATGGCTCATAACACCCCTTGCTCATGACCAAAATCCCTTAACGTGAGTTACGCGCGCGTCGT
TCCACTGAGCGTCAGACCCCGTAGAAAAGATCAAAGGATCTTCTTGAGATCCTTTTTTTCTGCGCGTAAT
CTGCTGCTTGCAAACAAAAAAACCACCGCTACCAGCGGTGGTTTGTTTGCCGGATCAAGAGCTACCAACT
CTTTTTCCGAAGGTAACTGGCTTCAGCAGAGCGCAGATACCAAATACTGTTCTTCTAGTGTAGCCGTAGT
TAGCCCACCACTTCAAGAACTCTGTAGCACCGCCTACATACCTCGCTCTGCTAATCCTGTTACCAGTGGC
TGCTGCCAGTGGCGATAAGTCGTGTCTTACCGGGTTGGACTCAAGACGATAGTTACCGGATAAGGCGCAG
CGGTCGGGCTGAACGGGGGGTTCGTGCACACAGCCCAGCTTGGAGCGAACGACCTACACCGAACTGAGAT
ACCTACAGCGTGAGCTATGAGAAAGCGCCACGCTTCCCGAAGGGAGAAAGGCGGACAGGTATCCGGTAAG
CGGCAGGGTCGGAACAGGAGAGCGCACGAGGGAGCTTCCAGGGGGAAACGCCTGGTATCTTTATAGTCCT
GTCGGGTTTCGCCACCTCTGACTTGAGCGTCGATTTTTGTGATGCTCGTCAGGGGGGCGGAGCCTATGGA
AAAACGCCAGCAACGCGGCCTTTTTACGGTTCCTGGCCTTTTGCTGGCCTTTTGCTCACATGTTCTTTCC
TGCGTTATCCCCTGATTCTGTGGATAACCGTATTACCGCCTTTGAGTGAGCTGATACCGCTCGCCGCAGC
CGAACGACCGAGCGCAGCGAGTCAGTGAGCGAGGAAGCGGAAGGCGAGAGTAGGGAACTGCCAGGCATCA
AACTAAGCAGAAGGCCCCTGACGGATGGCCTTTTTGCGTTTCTACAAACTCTTTCTGTGTTGTAAAACGA
CGGCCAGTCTTAAGCTCGGGCCCCCTGGGCGGTTCTGATAACGAGTAATCGTTAATCCGCAAATAACGTA
AAAACCCGCTTCGGCGGGTTTTTTTATGGGGGGAGTTTAGGGAAAGAGCATTTGTCAGAATATTTAAGGG
CGCCTGTCACTTTGCTTGATATATGAGAATTATTTAACCTTATAAATGAGAAAAAAGCAACGCACTTTAA
ATAAGATACGTTGCTTTTTCGATTGATGAACACCTATAATTAAACTATTCATCTATTATTTATGATTTTT
TGTATATACAATATTTCTAGTTTGTTAAAGAGAATTAAGAAAATAAATCTCGAAAATAATAAAGGGAAAA
TCAGTTTTTGATATCAAAATTATACATGTCAACGATAATACAAAATATAATACAAACTATAAGATGTTAT
CAGTATTTATTATCATTTAGAATAAATTTTGTGTCGCCCTTAATTGTGAGCGGATAACAATTACGAGCTT
CATGCACAGTGGCGTTGACTCAATATTGGCCATTAGCCATATTATTCATTGGTTATATAGCATAAATCAA
TATTGGCTATTGGCCATTGCATACGTTGTATCTATATCATAATATGTACATTTATATTGGCTCATGTCCA
ATATGACCGCCATGTTGGCATTGATTATTGACTAGTTATTAATAGTAATCAATTACGGGGTCATTAGTTC
ATAGCCCATATATGGAGTTCCGCGTTACATAACTTACGGTAAATGGCCCGCCTGGCTGACCGCCCAACGA
CCCCCGCCCATTGACGTCAATAATGACGTATGTTCCCATAGTAACGCCAATAGGGACTTTCCATTGACGT
CAATGGGTGGAGTATTTACGGTAAACTGCCCACTTGGCAGTACATCAAGTGTATCATATGCCAAGTACGC
CCCCTATTGACGTCAATGACGGTAAATGGCCCGCCTGGCATTATGCCCAGTACATGACCTTATGGGACTT
TCCTACTTGGCAGTACATCTACGTATTAGTCATCGCTATTACCATGGTGATGCGGTTTTGGCAGTACATC
AATGGGCGTGGATAGCGGTTTGACTCACGGGGATTTCCAAGTCTCCACCCCATTGACGTCAATGGGAGTT
TGTTTTGGCACCAAAATCAACGGGACTTTCCAAAATGTCGTAACAACTCCGCCCCATTGACGCAAATGGG
CGGTAGGCGTGTACGGTGGGAGGTCTATATAAGCAGAGCTCGTTTAGTGAACCGTCAGATCGCCTGGAGA
CGCCATCCACGCTGTTTTGACCTCCATAGAAGACACCGGGACCGATCCAGCCTCCGCGGCCGGGAACGGT
GCATTGGAACGCGGATTCCCCGTGCCAAGAGTGACGTAAGTACCGCCTATAGAGTCTATAGGCCCACCCC
CTTGGCTTCGTTAGAACGCGGCTACAATTAATACATAACCTTATGTATCATACACATACGATTTAGGTGA
CACTATAGAATAACATCCACTTTGCCTTTCTCTCCACAGGTGTCCACTCCCAGGTCCAACTGCACCTCGG
TTCTATCGAAAACGCGCCTGCTAGCGCCACCATGAAGACCATCATTGCCCTGAGCTACATCTTCTGCCTG
GTGTTCGCTGCGGCCGCCAGAACACATGTTCAGGCTGGCACACTGCCCAAGCCTACACTGTGGGCTGAAC
CTGGCAGCGTGATCACACAGGGAAGCCCTGTGACACTGTGGTGCCAGGGCATCCTGGAAACCCAAGAGTA
CCGGCTGTACCGCGAGAAGAAAACAGCCCCTTGGATCACCAGAATTCCCCAAGAGATCGTGAAGAAGGGG
CAGTTCCCCATTCCTAGCATCACCTGGGAGCACACCGGCAGATACAGATGCTTCTACGGCTCTCATACCG
CCGGATGGTCCGAGCCTTCTGACCCTCTGGAACTGGTGGTCACAGGCGCCTACATCAAGCCCACTCTGTC
TGCCCTGCCTTCTCCAGTGGTTACCTCTGGCGGAAACGTGACCCTGCACTGTGTGTCTCAGGTGGCCTTC
GGCAGCTTCATCCTGTGCAAAGAAGGCGAGGACGAGCACCCTCAGTGCCTGAATAGCCAGCCAAGAACAC
ACGGCTGGTCCCGGGCCATCTTTTCTGTGGGACCTGTGTCTCCTAGCCGGCGGTGGTCCTACAGATGTTA
CGCCTACGACAGCAACAGCCCTCACGTGTGGTCCCTGCCAAGCGATCTGCTGGAACTGCTCGTGCTGGGC
GTGTCCAAGAAACCTAGCCTGTCTGTGCAGCCCGGACCTATTGTGGCTCCTGGCGAATCTCTGACTCTGC
AGTGCGTGTCCGACGTGTCCTACGATAGATTCGTGCTCTACAAAGAGGGCGAGAGAGACTTCCTGCAGCT
GCCTGGACCTCAGCCTCAAGCTGGACTGAGCCAGGCCAATTTCACACTGGGCCCTGTGTCCAGAAGCTAC
GGCGGCCAGTATAGATGTAGCGGCGCCTATAACCTGAGCAGCGAGTGGTCCGCTCCTAGCGATCCTCTGG
ATATCCTGATCGCCGGCCAGTTCAGAGGCAGACCCTTTATCTCTGTGCACCCTGGGCCTACAGTGGCCTC
TGGCGAGAATGTGACTCTGCTGTGTCAGAGCTGGGGCCCCTTCCACACCTTTCTGCTGACAAAAGCCGGC
GCTGCCGACGCTCCTCTGAGACTGAGATCTATCCACGAGTACCCCAAGTACCAGGCCGAGTTTCCTATGA
GCCCAGTGACATCTGCCCACAGCGGCACCTATAGATGCTACGGCAGCCTGTCCAGCAATCCCTACCTGCT
GTCTCACCCCAGCGACAGCCTGGAACTCATGGTTTCTGGCGCCGCAGAGACACTGAGCCCTCCACAGAAC
AAGAGCGACAGCAAAGCAGGCGCAGCCAACACACTGTCCCCAAGCCAGAACAAAACCGCCAGCCATCCTC
AGGACTACACCGTGGAAAATGGCGCGCCGGAAGATCAAGTTGATCCAAGATTGATTGATGGCAAGGGCGG
ATCTCTGGAGGTGCTGTTCCAGGGACCAGGCGGAAGCGGCAATCCCGGCGGCGATCTGGCCCCCCAGATG
CTGCGCGAGCTGCAGGAGACCAATGCCGCCCTGCAGGACGTGCGCGAGCTGCTGCGCCACCGCGTGAAGG
AGATCACCTTCCTGAAGAACACCGTGATGGAGTGCGACGCCTGCGGTATGCAGCCCTCTAGAGGCTCCGG
CTCCATCATCCCAGTTGAGGAGGAGAACCCGGACTTCTGGAACCGCGAGGCAGCCGAGGCCCTGGGTGCC
GCCAAGAAGCTGCAGCCTGCACAGACAGCCGCCAAGAACCTCATCATCTTCCTGGGCGATGGGATGGGGG
TGTCTACGGTGACAGCTGCCAGGATCCTAAAAGGGCAGAAGAAGGACAAACTGGGGCCTGAGATACCCCT
GGCCATGGACCGCTTCCCATATGTGGCTCTGTCCAAGACATACAATGTAGACAAACATGTGCCAGACAGT
GGAGCCACAGCCACGGCCTACCTGTGCGGGGTCAAGGGCAACTTCCAGACCATTGGCTTGAGTGCAGCCG
CCCGCTTTAACCAGTGCAACACGACACGCGGCAACGAGGTCATCTCCGTGATGAATCGGGCCAAGAAAGC
AGGGAAGTCAGTGGGAGTGGTAACCACCACACGAGTGCAGCACGCCTCGCCAGCCGGCACCTACGCCCAC
ACGGTGAACCGCAACTGGTACTCGGACGCCGACGTGCCTGCCTCGGCCCGCCAGGAGGGGTGCCAGGACA
TCGCTACGCAGCTCATCTCCAACATGGACATTGACGTGATCCTAGGTGGAGGCCGAAAGTACATGTTTCG
CATGGGAACCCCAGACCCTGAGTACCCAGATGACTACAGCCAAGGTGGGACCAGGCTGGACGGGAAGAAT
CTGGTGCAGGAATGGCTGGCGAAGCGCCAGGGTGCCCGGTATGTGTGGAACCGCACTGAGCTCATGCAGG
CTTCCCTGGACCCGTCTGTGACCCATCTCATGGGTCTCTTTGAGCCTGGAGACATGAAATACGAGATCCA
CCGAGACTCCACACTGGACCCCTCCCTGATGGAGATGACAGAGGCTGCCCTGCGCCTGCTGAGCAGGAAC
CCCCGCGGCTTCTTCCTCTTCGTGGAGGGTGGTCGCATCGACCATGGTCATCATGAAAGCAGGGCTTACC
GGGCACTGACTGAGACGATCATGTTCGACGACGCCATTGAGAGGGCGGGCCAGCTCACCAGCGAGGAGGA
CACGCTGAGCCTCGTCACTGCCGACCACTCCCACGTCTTCTCCTTCGGAGGCTACCCCCTGCGAGGGAGC
TCCATCTTCGGGCTGGCCCCTGGCAAGGCCCGGGACAGGAAGGCCTACACGGTCCTCCTATACGGAAACG
GTCCAGGCTATGTGCTCAAGGACGGCGCCCGGCCGGATGTTACCGAGAGCGAGAGCGGGAGCCCCGAGTA
TCGGCAGCAGTCAGCAGTGCCCCTGGACGAAGAGACCCACGCAGGCGAGGACGTGGCGGTGTTCGCGCGC
GGCCCGCAGGCGCACCTGGTTCACGGCGTGCAGGAGCAGACCTTCATAGCGCACGTCATGGCCTTCGCCG
CCTGCCTGGAGCCCTACACCGCCTGCGACCTGGCGCCCCCCGCCGGCACCACCGACGCCGCGCACCCGGG
TGGCGGAGGACTGAACGACATCTTCGAGGCTCAGAAAATCGAATGGCACGAACATCACCATCACCATCAC
CATCACCATTAAGGCCGGCCTGTAGTCACTGGCACAACGCGTTACCCGGTAAGCCAATCGGGTATACACG
GTCGTCATACTGCAGACAGGGTTCTTCTACTTTGCAAGATAGTCTTGAGTAGTAAAATAAATAGATAGAG
AAAATCAGCCTCGACTGTGCCTTCTAGTTGCCAGCCATCTGTTGTTTGCCCCTCCCCCGTGCCTTCCTTG
ACCCTGGAAGGTGCCACTCCCACTGTCCTTTCCTAATAAAATGAGGAAATTGCATCACAACACTCAACCC
TATCTCGGTCTATTCTTTTGATTTATAAGGGATTTTGCCGATTTCGGCCTATTGGTTAAAAAATGAGCTG
ATTTAACAAAAATTTAACGCGAATTAATTCTGTGGAATGTGTGTCAGTTAGGGTGTGGAAAGTCCCCAGG
CTCCCCAGCAGGCAGAAGTATGCAAAGCATGCATCTCAATTAGTCAGCAACCAGGTGTGGAAAGTCCCCA
GGCTCCCCAGCAGGCAGAAGTATGCAAAGCATGCATCTCAATTAGTCAGCAACCATAGTCCCGCCCCTAA
CTCCGCCCATCCCGCCCCTAACTCCGCCCAGTTCCGCCCATTCTCCGCCCCATGGCTGACTAATTTTTTT
TATTTATGCAGAGGCCGAGGCCGCCTCTGCCTCTGAGCTATTCCAGAAGTAGTGAGGAGGCTTTTTTGGA
GGCCTAGGCTTTTGCAAAAAGCTCCCGGGAGCTTGTATATCCATTTTCGGATCTGATCAGCACGTGTTGA
CAATTAATCATCGGCATAGTATATCGGCATAGTATAATACGACAAGGTGAGGAACTAAACCATGACCGAG
TACAAGCCCACGGTGCGCCTCGCCACCCGCGACGACGTCCCCAGGGCCGTACGCACCCTCGCCGCCGCGT
TCGCCGACTACCCCGCCACGCGCCACACCGTCGATCCGGACCGCCACATCGAGCGGGTCACCGAGCTGCA
AGAACTCTTCCTCACGCGCGTCGGGCTCGACATCGGCAAGGTGTGGGTCGCGGACGACGGCGCCGCGGTG
GCGGTCTGGACCACGCCGGAGAGCGTCGAAGCGGGGGCGGTGTTCGCCGAGATCGGCCCGCGCATGGCCG
AGTTGAGCGGTTCCCGGCTGGCCGCGCAGCAACAGATGGAAGGCCTCCTGGCGCCGCACCGGCCCAAGGA
GCCCGCGTGGTTCCTGGCCACCGTCGGCGTCTCGCCCGACCACCAGGGCAAGGGTCTGGGCAGCGCCGTC
GTGCTCCCCGGAGTGGAGGCGGCCGAGCGCGCCGGGGTGCCCGCCTTCCTGGAGACATCCGCGCCCCGCA
ACCTCCCCTTCTACGAGCGGCTCGGCTTCACCGTCACCGCCGACGTCGAGGTGCCCGAAGGACCGCGCAC
CTGGTGCATGACCCGCAAGCCCGGTGCCTGACACGTGCTACGAGATTTCGATTCCACCGCCGCCTTCTAT
GAAAGGTTGGGCTTCGGAATCGTTTTCCGGGACGCCGGCTGGATGATCCTCCAGCGCGGGGATCTCATGC
TGGAGTTCTTCGCCCACCCCAACTTGTTTATTGCAGCTTATAATGGTTACAAATAAAGCAATAGCATCAC
AAATTTCACAAATAAAGCATTTTTTTCACTGCATTCTAGTTGTGGTTTGTCCAAACTCATCAATGTATCT
TATCATGTCTGTATACCGTCGACCTCTAGCTAGAGCTTGGCGTAATCATGGTCATTACCAATGCTTAATC
AGTGAGGCACCTATCTCAGCGATCTGTCTATTTCGTTCATCCATAGTTGCCTGACTCCCCGTCGTGTAGA
TAACTACGATACGGGAGGGCTTACCATCTGGCCCCAGCGCTGCGATGATACCGCGAGAACCACGCTCACC
GGCTCCGGATTTATCAGCAATAAACCAGCCAGCCGGAAGGGCCGAGCGCAGAAGTGGTCCTGCAACTTTA
TCCGCCTCCATCCAGTCTATTAATTGTTGCCGGGAAGCTAGAGTAAGTAGTTCGCCAGTTAATAGTTTGC
GCAACGTTGTTGCCATCGCTACAGGCATCGTGGTGTCACGCTCGTCGTTTGGTATGGCTTCATTCAGCTC
CGGTTCCCAACGATCAAGGCGAGTTACATGATCCCCCATGTTGTGCAAAAAAGCGGTTAGCTCCTTCGGT
CCTCCGATCGTTGTCAGAAGTAAGTTGGCCGCAGTGTTATCACTCATGGTTATGGCAGCACTGCATAATT
CTCTTACTGTCATGCCATCCGTAAGATGCTTTTCTGTGACTGGTGAGTACTCAACCAAGTCATTCTGAGA
ATAGTGTATGCGGCGACCGAGTTGCTCTTGCCCGGCGTCAATACGGGATAATACCGCGCCACATAGCAGA
ACTTTAAAAGTGCTCATCATTGGAAAACGTTCTTCGGGGCGAAAACTCTCAAGGATCTTACCGCTGTTGA
GATCCAGTTCGATGTAACCCACTCGTGCACCCAACTGATCTTCAGCATCTTTTACTTTCACCAGCGTTTC
TGGGTGAGCAAAAACAGGAAGGCAAAATGCCGCAAAAAAGGGAATAAGGGCGACACGGAAATGTTGAATA
CTCATATTCTTCCTT
