>Addgene plasmid #157430 | pD649-HAsp-LILRA1-COMP5AP-AviTag-9xHis | depositor partial sequence | sequence record 303970 | insert (extracellular domain)
AGAACACATGTTCAGGCTGGCACACTGCCCAAGCCTACACTGTGGGCTGAACCTGGCAGCGTGATCACAC
AGGGAAGCCCTGTGACACTGTGGTGCCAGGGCATCCTGGAAACCCAAGAGTACCGGCTGTACCGCGAGAA
GAAAACAGCCCCTTGGATCACCAGAATTCCCCAAGAGATCGTGAAGAAGGGGCAGTTCCCCATTCCTAGC
ATCACCTGGGAGCACACCGGCAGATACAGATGCTTCTACGGCTCTCATACCGCCGGATGGTCCGAGCCTT
CTGACCCTCTGGAACTGGTGGTCACAGGCGCCTACATCAAGCCCACTCTGTCTGCCCTGCCTTCTCCAGT
GGTTACCTCTGGCGGAAACGTGACCCTGCACTGTGTGTCTCAGGTGGCCTTCGGCAGCTTCATCCTGTGC
AAAGAAGGCGAGGACGAGCACCCTCAGTGCCTGAATAGCCAGCCAAGAACACACGGCTGGTCCCGGGCCA
TCTTTTCTGTGGGACCTGTGTCTCCTAGCCGGCGGTGGTCCTACAGATGTTACGCCTACGACAGCAACAG
CCCTCACGTGTGGTCCCTGCCAAGCGATCTGCTGGAACTGCTCGTGCTGGGCGTGTCCAAGAAACCTAGC
CTGTCTGTGCAGCCCGGACCTATTGTGGCTCCTGGCGAATCTCTGACTCTGCAGTGCGTGTCCGACGTGT
CCTACGATAGATTCGTGCTCTACAAAGAGGGCGAGAGAGACTTCCTGCAGCTGCCTGGACCTCAGCCTCA
AGCTGGACTGAGCCAGGCCAATTTCACACTGGGCCCTGTGTCCAGAAGCTACGGCGGCCAGTATAGATGT
AGCGGCGCCTATAACCTGAGCAGCGAGTGGTCCGCTCCTAGCGATCCTCTGGATATCCTGATCGCCGGCC
AGTTCAGAGGCAGACCCTTTATCTCTGTGCACCCTGGGCCTACAGTGGCCTCTGGCGAGAATGTGACTCT
GCTGTGTCAGAGCTGGGGCCCCTTCCACACCTTTCTGCTGACAAAAGCCGGCGCTGCCGACGCTCCTCTG
AGACTGAGATCTATCCACGAGTACCCCAAGTACCAGGCCGAGTTTCCTATGAGCCCAGTGACATCTGCCC
ACAGCGGCACCTATAGATGCTACGGCAGCCTGTCCAGCAATCCCTACCTGCTGTCTCACCCCAGCGACAG
CCTGGAACTCATGGTTTCTGGCGCCGCAGAGACACTGAGCCCTCCACAGAACAAGAGCGACAGCAAAGCA
GGCGCAGCCAACACACTGTCCCCAAGCCAGAACAAAACCGCCAGCCATCCTCAGGACTACACCGTGGAAA
AT
